>Addgene plasmid #104104 | pBS-TRE-EYFP-WPRE | addgene full sequence | sequence record 208144 | Addgene NGS Result
CTAAATTGTAAGCGTTAATATTTTGTTAAAATTCGCGTTAAATTTTTGTTAAATCAGCTCATTTTTTAAC
CAATAGGCCGAAATCGGCAAAATCCCTTATAAATCAAAAGAATAGACCGAGATAGGGT
[37 nt withheld, positions 129-165]
AAAGAACGTGGACTCCAACGTCAAAGG
[49 nt withheld, positions 193-241]
T
[91 nt withheld, positions 243-333]
G
[124 nt withheld, positions 335-458]
CCCATTCGCCATTCAGGCTGCGCAACTGTTGGGAAGGGCGATCGGTGCGGGCCTCTTCGCTATTACGCCA
GCTGGCGAAAGGGGGATGTGCTGCAAGGCGATTAAGTTGGGTAACGCCAGGGTTTTCCCAGTCACGACGT
TGTAAAACGACGGCCAGTGAGCGCGCGTAATACGACTCACTATAGGGCGAATTGGTTTACTCCCTATCAG
TGATAGAGAACGTATGTCGAGTTTACTCCCTATCAGTGATAGAGAACGATGTCGAGTTTACTCCCTATCA
GTGATAGAGAACGTATGTCGAGTTTACTCCCTATCAGTGATAGAGAACGTATGTCGAGTTTACTCCCTAT
CAGTGATAGAGAACGTATGTCGAGTTTATCCCTATCAGTGATAGAGAACGTATGTCGAGTTTACTCCCTA
TCAGTGATAGAGAACGTATGTCGAGGTAGGCGTGTACGGTGGGAGGCCTATATAAGCAGAGCTCGTTTAG
TGAACCGTCAGATCGCCTGGAGAATTCGCCACCATGGTGAGCAAGGGCGAGGAGCTGTTCACCGGGGTGG
TGCCCATCCTGGTCGAGCTGGACGGCGACGTAAACGGCCACAAGTTCAGCGTGTCCGGCGAGGGCGAGGG
CGATGCCACCTACGGCAAGCTGACCCTGAAGTTCATCTGCACCACCGGCAAGCTGCCCGTGCCCTGGCCC
ACCCTCGTGACCACCTTCGGCTACGGCCTGCAGTGCTTCGCCCGCTACCCCGACCACATGAAGCAGCACG
ACTTCTTCAAGTCCGCCATGCCCGAAGGCTACGTCCAGGAGCGCACCATCTTCTTCAAGGACGACGGCAA
CTACAAGACCCGCGCCGAGGTGAAGTTCGAGGGCGACACCCTGGTGAACCGCATCGAGCTGAAGGGCATC
GACTTCAAGGAGGACGGCAACATCCTGGGGCACAAGCTGGAGTACAACTACAACAGCCACAACGTCTATA
TCATGGCCGACAAGCAGAAGAACGGCATCAAGGTGAACTTCAAGATCCGCCACAACATCGAGGACGGCAG
CGTGCAGCTCGCCGACCACTACCAGCAGAACACCCCCATCGGCGACGGCCCCGTGCTGCTGCCCGACAAC
CACTACCTGAGCTACCAGTCCGCCCTGAGCAAAGACCCCAACGAGAAGCGCGATCACATGGTCCTGCTGG
AGTTCGTGACCGCCGCCGGGATCACTCTCGGCATGGACGAGCTGTACAAGTAAGCGGCCGCGCTTATCGA
TAATCAACCTCTGGATTACAAAATTTGTGAAAGATTGACTGGTATTCTTAACTATGTTGCTCCTTTTACG
CTATGTGGATACGCTGCTTTAATGCCTTTGTATCATGCTATTGCTTCCCGTATGGCTTTCATTTTCTCCT
CCTTGTATAAATCCTGGTTGCTGTCTCTTTATGAGGAGTTGTGGCCCGTTGTCAGGCAACGTGGCGTGGT
GTGCACTGTGTTTGCTGACGCAACCCCCACTGGTTGGGGCATTGCCACCACCTGTCAGCTCCTTTCCGGG
ACTTTCGCTTTCCCCCTCCCTATTGCCACGGCGGAACTCATCGCCGCCTGCCTTGCCCGCTGCTGGACAG
GGGCTCGGCTGTTGGGCACTGACAATTCCGTGGTGTTGTCGGGGAAATCATCGTCCTTTCCTTGGCTGCT
CGCCTGTGTTGCCACCTGGATTCTGCGCGGGACGTCCTTCTGCTACGTCCCTTCGGCCCTCAATCCAGCG
GACCTTCCTTCCCGCGGCCTGCTGCCGGCTCTGCGGCCTCTTCCGCGTCTTCGCCTTCGCCCTCAGACGA
GTCGGATCTCCCTTTGGGCCGCCTCCCCGCATCGATACCGTCGACGCGGCCGCATCGATAAGCTTGTCGA
CGATATCTCTAGAGGATCATAATCAGCCATACCACATTTGTAGAGGTTTTACTTGCTTTAAAAAACCTCC
CACACCTCCCCCTGAACCTGAAACATAAAATGAATGCAATTGTTGTTGTTAACTTGTTTATTGCAGCTTA
TAATGGTTACAAATAAAGCAATAGCATCACAAATTTCACAAATAAAGCATTTTTTTCACTGCCTAGCTTT
TGTTCCCTTTAGTGAGGGTTAATTGCGCGCTTGGCGTAATCATGGTCATAGCTGTTTCCTGTGTGAAATT
GTTATCCGCTCACAATTCCACACAACATACGAGCCGGAAGCATAAAGTGTAAAGCCTGGGGTGCCTAATG
AGTGAGCTAACTCACATTAATTGCGTTGCGCTCACTGCCCGCTTTCCAGTCGGGAAACCTGTCGTGCCAG
CTGCATTAATGAATCGGCCAACGCGCGGGGAGAGGCGGTTTGCGTATTGGGCGCTCTTCCGCTTCCTCGC
TCACTGACTCGCTGCGCTCGGTCGTTCGGCTGCGGCGAGCGGTATCAGCTCACTCAAAGGCGGTAATACG
GTTATCCACAGAATCAGGGGATAACGCAGGAAAGAACATGTGAGCAAAAGGCCAGCAAAAGGCCAGGAAC
CGTAAAAAGGCCGCGTTGCTGGCGTTTTTCCATAGGCTCCGCCCCCCTGACGAGCATCACAAAAATCGAC
GCTCAAGTCAGAGGTGGCGAAACCCGACAGGACTATAAAGATACCAGGCGTTTCCCCCTGGAAGCTCCCT
CGTGCGCTCTCCTGTTCCGACCCTGCCGCTTACCGGATACCTGTCCGCCTTTCTCCCTTCGGGAAGCGTG
GCGCTTTCTCATAGCTCACGCTGTAGGTATCTCAGTTCGGTGTAGGTCGTTCGCTCCAAGCTGGGCTGTG
TGCACGAACCCCCCGTTCAGCCCGACCGCTGCGCCTTATCCGGTAACTATCGTCTTGAGTCCAACCCGGT
AAGACACGACTTATCGCCACTGGCAGCAGCCACTGGTAACAGGATTAGCAGAGCGAGGTATGTAGGCGGT
GCTACAGAGTTCTTGAAGTGGTGGCCTAACTACGGCTACACTAGAAGAACAGTATTTGGTATCTGCGCTC
TGCTGAAGCCAGTTACCTTCGGAAAAAGAGTTGGTAGCTCTTGATCCGGCAAACAAACCACCGCTGGTAG
CGGTGGTTTTTTTGTTTGCAAGCAGCAGATTACGCGCAGAAAAAAAGGATCTCAAGAAGATCCTTTGATC
TTTTCTACGGGGTCTGACGCTCAGTGGAACGAAAACTCACGTTAAGGGATTTTGGTCATGAGATTATCAA
AAAGGATCTTCACCTAGATCCTTTTAAATTAAAAATGAAGTTTTAAATCAATCTAAAGTATATATGAGTA
AACTTGGTCTGACAGTTACCAATGCTTAATCAGTGAGGCACCTATCTCAGCGATCTGTCTATTTCGTTCA
TCCATAGTTGCCTGACTCCCCGTCGTGTAGATAACTACGATACGGGAGGGCTTACCATCTGGCCCCAGTG
CTGCAATGATACCGCGAGACCCACGCTCACCGGCTCCAGATTTATCAGCAATAAACCAGCCAGCCGGAAG
GGCCGAGCGCAGAAGTGGTCCTGCAACTTTATCCGCCTCCATCCAGTCTATTAATTGTTGCCGGGAAGCT
AGAGTAAGTAGTTCGCCAGTTAATAGTTTGCGCAACGTTGTTGCCATTGCTACAGGCATCGTGGTGTCAC
GCTCGTCGTTTGGTATGGCTTCATTCAGCTCCGGTTCCCAACGATCAAGGCGAGTTACATGATCCCCCAT
GTTGTGCAAAAAAGCGGTTAGCTCCTTCGGTCCTCCGATCGTTGTCAGAAGTAAGTTGGCCGCAGTGTTA
TCACTCATGGTTATGGCAGCACTGCATAATTCTCTTACTGTCATGCCATCCGTAAGATGCTTTTCTGTGA
CTGGTGAGTACTCAACCAAGTCATTCTGAGAATAGTGTATGCGGCGACCGAGTTGCTCTTGCCCGGCGTC
AATACGGGATAATACCGCGCCACATAGCAGAACTTTAAAAGTGCTCATCATTGGAAAACGTTCTTCGGGG
CGAAAACTCTCAAGGATCTTACCGCTGTTGAGATCCAGTTCGATGTAACCCACTCGTGCACCCAACTGAT
CTTCAGCATCTTTTACTTTCACCAGCGTTTCTGGGTGAGCAAAAACAGGAAGGCAAAATGCCGCAAAAAA
GGGAATAAGGGCGACACGGAAATGTTGAATACTCATACTCTTCCTTTTTCAATATTATTGAAGCATTTAT
CAGGGTTATTGTCTCATGAGCGGATACATATTTGAATGTATTTAGAAAAATAAACAAATAGGGGTTCCGC
GCACATTTCCCCGAAAAGTGCCAC
Features (pLannotate 1.2.2; 16 found; start..end, strand, type, name):
     30..458     -  rep_origin     f1 ori (sequence partly withheld): f1 bacteriophage origin of replication; arrow indicates direction of (+) strand synthesis
    463..618     -  CDS            lacZα (fragment): LacZα fragment of β-galactosidase; lacZ fragment
    626..644     +  promoter       T7 promoter: promoter for bacteriophage T7 RNA polymerase
    653..965     +  promoter       tight TRE promoter: Tet-responsive promoter PTight, consisting of seven tet operator sequences followed by the minimal CMV promoter
    982..1701    +  CDS            EYFP: enhanced YFP mammalian codon-optimized
   1720..2308    +  misc_feature   WPRE: woodchuck hepatitis virus posttranscriptional regulatory element
   2363..2446    +  CDS            large T antigen (fragment): large T antigen from SV40 (simian virus 40)
   2469..2550    +  polyA_signal   SV40 poly(A) signal: SV40 polyadenylation signal
   2564..2582    -  promoter       T3 promoter: promoter for bacteriophage T3 RNA polymerase
   2627..2643    -  protein_bind   lac operator: The lac repressor binds to the lac operator to inhibit transcription in E. coli. This inhibition can be relieved by adding lactose or isopropyl-β-D-thiogalactopyranoside (IPTG). lac repressor encoded by lacI
   2651..2681    -  promoter       lac promoter: promoter for the E. coli lac operon
   2696..2717    -  protein_bind   CAP binding site: CAP binding activates transcription in the presence of cAMP. E. coli catabolite activator protein
   2730..2822    -  CDS            lacI (fragment): lac repressor; lacI; The lac repressor binds to the lac operator to inhibit transcription in E. coli. This inhibition can be relieved by adding lactose or isopropyl-β-D-thiogalactopyranoside (IPTG).
   3005..3593    -  rep_origin     ori: high-copy-number ColE1/pMB1/pBR322/pUC origin of replication
   3764..4624    -  CDS            AmpR: β-lactamase; bla; confers resistance to ampicillin, carbenicillin, and related antibiotics
   4625..4729    -  promoter       AmpR promoter: bla
