[The description below was written by a language model from this plasmid's Addgene catalogue record and pLannotate feature annotations shown in this document.]
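Description:
pBS-TRE-EYFP-WPRE is a 4,752 nt mammalian expression plasmid built on the pBluescript SK(+) phagemid backbone. It is propagated in E. coli as a high-copy plasmid through a ColE1/pUC-type origin and selected with ampicillin via the β-lactamase gene and its native promoter. The backbone also retains the f1 bacteriophage origin, the flanking T7 and T3 phage promoters, and remnants of the lac region (lac promoter, operator, CAP site and lacZα and lacI fragments). The lacZα fragment is interrupted by the inserted cassette. No mammalian selection marker or viral packaging element is annotated, so the plasmid is suited to direct DNA delivery rather than virus production.

The expression cassette came from a fragment of pTRE-Tight carrying the tetracycline-responsive promoter and SV40 polyadenylation region, which was moved into the Bluescript polylinker. The tight TRE promoter consists of seven tet operator repeats upstream of a minimal CMV promoter. It is essentially silent on its own and drives transcription only when a tetracycline-controlled transactivator (tTA or rtTA) is supplied from another construct. Downstream lies the 720 bp mammalian codon-optimized EYFP coding sequence, an Aequorea victoria-derived yellow fluorescent protein taken from pEYFP-N1 and cloned between EcoRI and NotI sites. This is followed by a WPRE, which enhances transcript stability and expression, and the SV40 poly(A) signal. The short large T antigen fragment annotated there is simply part of that SV40 terminator region.

According to the associated publication, the plasmid belongs to a toolkit for bright multicolor labeling of neuronal circuits. The Tet system amplifies fluorescent protein expression, and this construct serves as the transactivator-dependent EYFP reporter.
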