Addgene plasmid #104104: pBS-TRE-EYFP-WPRE
Purpose: Expresses EYFP under the TRE promoter in mammalian cells.
Depositing lab: Takeshi Imai. Publication: Bright multicolor labeling of neuronal circuits with fluorescent proteins and chemical tags. Sakaguchi R, Leiwe MN, Imai T. eLife. 2018 Nov 20;7. pii: 40350. doi: 10.7554/eLife.40350. PubMed 30454553.
Backbone
  Vector backbone: pBluescript SK(+)
  Backbone manufacturer: Stratagene
  Modifications to backbone: An Xho-Xho fragment containing TRE-SV40 poly A was transferred from pTRE-Tight (Clontech).
  Vector type: Mammalian Expression
Growth in bacteria
  Bacterial resistance: Ampicillin, 100 μg/mL
  Growth temperature: 37°C
  Growth strain: DH5alpha
  Copy number: High Copy
Gene/Insert
  Gene/Insert name: EYFP
  Species: Aequorea victoria
  Insert size (bp): 720
  Promoter: TRE
  Cloning method: Restriction Enzyme; 5′ cloning site EcoRI (unknown if destroyed); 3′ cloning site NotI (unknown if destroyed)
  Sequencing primers: 5′ CMV-F
Resource information
  A portion of this plasmid was derived from a plasmid made by: The EYFP gene was cloned from pEYFP-N1 from Clontech.
Terms and licenses: Academic/Nonprofit Terms; Industry Terms: Not Available to Industry
How to cite: pBS-TRE-EYFP-WPRE was a gift from Takeshi Imai (Addgene plasmid # 104104 ; http://n2t.net/addgene:104104 ; RRID:Addgene_104104)
